>Addgene plasmid #114985 | AT1G68400 I10_pECIA2 | addgene full sequence | sequence record 298757 | Addgene NGS Result
GTAAAACGACGGCCAGTGAATTAATTCGTTGCAGGACAGGATGTGGTGCCCGATGTGACTAGCTCTTTGC
TGCAGGCCGTCCTATCCTCTGGTTCCGATAAGAGACCCAGAACTCCGGCCCCCCACCGCCCACCGCCACC
CCCATACATATGTGGTACGCAAGTAAGAGTGCCTGCGCATGCCCCATGTGCCCCACCAAGAGCTTTGCAT
CCCATACAAGTCCCCAAAGTGGAGAACCGAACCAATTCTTCGCGGGCAGAACAAAAGCTTCTGCACACGT
CTCCACTCGAATTTGGAGCCGGCCGGCGTGTGCAAAAGAGGTGAATCGAACGAAAGACCCGTGTGTAAAG
CCGCGTTTCCAAAATGTATAAAACCGAGAGCATCTGGCCAATGTGCATCAGTTGTGGTCAGCAGCAAAAT
CAAGTGAATCATCTCAGTGCAACTAAAGGGGGGATCCGATCTCAATATGAAGTTATGCATATTACTGGCC
GTCGTGGCCTTTGTTGGCCTCTCGCTCGGGTCAAGTACCGATTCAGAAACTCTCTTGAACTTCAAACTCA
CCGCAGATTCCACCGGAAAACTAAACTCATGGAACACAACAACAAACCCATGCCAATGGACCGGAGTCTC
CTGCAACCGCAACAGAGTCACACGACTCGTACTCGAAGACATCAATCTCACCGGGTCAATCTCATCACTA
ACCTCACTCACATCACTCAGAGTTCTCAGTCTGAAACATAACAATCTCTCTGGTCCAATCCCAAACCTCT
CGAACCTCACAGCTTTAAAGCTTCTCTTTTTATCAAACAACCAATTCTCCGGTAACTTCCCCACTTCAAT
CACTTCACTCACTCGTCTCTACCGTCTTGATCTCTCTTTCAACAACTTCTCCGGCCAGATTCCACCGGAT
TTAACCGATTTAACCCATCTCCTCACTCTCCGGTTAGAATCAAACCGGTTCTCCGGTCAAATACCGAACA
TCAACCTCTCCGATTTACAAGACTTCAACGTCTCCGGTAACAACTTTAACGGTCAGATACCAAATTCATT
GTCTCAATTCCCTGAATCAGTCTTTACACAAAACCCATCTCTCTGTGGAGCTCCATTGCTGAAATGCACG
AAACTCTCTAGTGACCCGACTAAACCGGGTCGACCCGATGAAGCAAAGGCTTCTCCTTTAAACAAGCCGG
AAACTGTACCTTCATCTCCAACTTCAATTCACGGCGGCGACAAAAGCAACAACACATCAAGACTGGAGGT
GCTGTTCCAGGGACCAGGGAGCGACAAAACTCACACATGCCCACCGTGCCCAGCACCTGAACTCCTGGGG
GGACCGTCAGTCTTCCTCTTCCCCCCAAAACCCAAGGACACCCTCATGATCTCCCGGACCCCTGAGGTCA
CATGCGTGGTGGTGGACGTGAGCCACGAAGACCCTGAGGTCAAGTTCAACTGGTACGTGGACGGCGTGGA
GGTGCATAATGCCAAGACAAAGCCGCGGGAGGAGCAGTACAACAGCACGTACCGTGTGGTCAGCGTCCTC
ACCGTCCTGCACCAGGACTGGCTGAATGGCAAGGAGTACAAGTGCAAGGTCTCCAACAAAGCCCTCCCAG
CCCCCATCGAGAAAACCATCTCCAAAGCCAAAGGGCAGCCCCGAGAACCACAGGTGTACACCCTGCCCCC
ATCCCGGGAGGAGATGACCAAGAACCAGGTCAGCCTGACCTGCCTGGTCAAAGGCTTCTATCCCAGCGAC
ATCGCCGTGGAGTGGGAGAGCAATGGGCAGCCGGAGAACAACTACAAGACCACGCCTCCCGTGCTGGACT
CCGACGGCTCCTTCTTCCTCTACAGCAAGCTCACCGTGGACAAGAGCAGGTGGCAGCAGGGGAACGTCTT
CTCATGCTCCGTGATGCATGAGGGTCTGCACAACCACTACACGCAGAAGAGCCTCTCCCTGTCTCCGGGT
AAATCTAGAGGGCCCTTCGAAGGTAAGCCTATCCCTAACCCTCTCCTCGGTCTCGATTCTACGCGTACCG
GTCATCATCACCATCACCATTGAGTTTAAACCCGCTGATCAGCCTCGACTGTGCCTTCTAAGGCCTGAGC
TCGCTGATCAGCCTCGATCGAGGATCCAGACATGATAAGATACATTGATGAGTTTGGACAAACCACAACT
AGAATGCAGTGAAAAAAATGCTTTATTTGTGAAATTTGTGATGCTATTGCTTTATTTGTAACCATTATAA
GCTGCAATAAACAAGTTAACAACAACAATTGCATTCATTTTATGTTTCAGGTTCAGGGGGAGGTGTGGGA
GGTTTTTTAAAGCAAGTAAAACCTCTACAAATGTGGTATGGCTGATTATGATCAGTCGACCTGCAGGCAT
GCAAGCTTGGCGTAATCATGGTCATAGCTGTTTCCTGTGTGAAATTGTTATCCGCTCACAATTCCACACA
ACATACGAGCCGGAAGCATAAAGTGTAAAGCCTGGGGTGCCTAATGAGTGAGCTAACTCACATTAATTGC
GTTGCGCTCACTGCCCGCTTTCCAGTCGGGAAACCTGTCGTGCCAGCTGCATTAATGAATCGGCCAACGC
GCGGGGAGAGGCGGTTTGCGTATTGGGCGCTCTTCCGCTTCCTCGCTCACTGACTCGCTGCGCTCGGTCG
TTCGGCTGCGGCGAGCGGTATCAGCTCACTCAAAGGCGGTAATACGGTTATCCACAGAATCAGGGGATAA
CGCAGGAAAGAACATGTGAGCAAAAGGCCAGCAAAAGGCCAGGAACCGTAAAAAGGCCGCGTTGCTGGCG
TTTTTCCATAGGCTCCGCCCCCCTGACGAGCATCACAAAAATCGACGCTCAAGTCAGAGGTGGCGAAACC
CGACAGGACTATAAAGATACCAGGCGTTTCCCCCTGGAAGCTCCCTCGTGCGCTCTCCTGTTCCGACCCT
GCCGCTTACCGGATACCTGTCCGCCTTTCTCCCTTCGGGAAGCGTGGCGCTTTCTCATAGCTCACGCTGT
AGGTATCTCAGTTCGGTGTAGGTCGTTCGCTCCAAGCTGGGCTGTGTGCACGAACCCCCCGTTCAGCCCG
ACCGCTGCGCCTTATCCGGTAACTATCGTCTTGAGTCCAACCCGGTAAGACACGACTTATCGCCACTGGC
AGCAGCCACTGGTAACAGGATTAGCAGAGCGAGGTATGTAGGCGGTGCTACAGAGTTCTTGAAGTGGTGG
CCTAACTACGGCTACACTAGAAGAACAGTATTTGGTATCTGCGCTCTGCTGAAGCCAGTTACCTTCGGAA
AAAGAGTTGGTAGCTCTTGATCCGGCAAACAAACCACCGCTGGTAGCGGTGGTTTTTTTGTTTGCAAGCA
GCAGATTACGCGCAGAAAAAAAGGATCTCAAGAAGATCCTTTGATCTTTTCTACGGGGTCTGACGCTCAG
TGGAACGAAAACTCACGTTAAGGGATTTTGGTCATGAGATTATCAAAAAGGATCTTCACCTAGATCCTTT
TAAATTAAAAATGAAGTTTTAAATCAATCTAAAGTATATATGAGTAAACTTGGTCTGACAGTTACCAATG
CTTAATCAGTGAGGCACCTATCTCAGCGATCTGTCTATTTCGTTCATCCATAGTTGCCTGACTCCCCGTC
GTGTAGATAACTACGATACGGGAGGGCTTACCATCTGGCCCCAGTGCTGCAATGATACCGCGAGACCCAC
GCTCACCGGCTCCAGATTTATCAGCAATAAACCAGCCAGCCGGAAGGGCCGAGCGCAGAAGTGGTCCTGC
AACTTTATCCGCCTCCATCCAGTCTATTAATTGTTGCCGGGAAGCTAGAGTAAGTAGTTCGCCAGTTAAT
AGTTTGCGCAACGTTGTTGCCATTGCTACAGGCATCGTGGTGTCACGCTCGTCGTTTGGTATGGCTTCAT
TCAGCTCCGGTTCCCAACGATCAAGGCGAGTTACATGATCCCCCATGTTGTGCAAAAAAGCGGTTAGCTC
CTTCGGTCCTCCGATCGTTGTCAGAAGTAAGTTGGCCGCAGTGTTATCACTCATGGTTATGGCAGCACTG
CATAATTCTCTTACTGTCATGCCATCCGTAAGATGCTTTTCTGTGACTGGTGAGTACTCAACCAAGTCAT
TCTGAGAATAGTGTATGCGGCGACCGAGTTGCTCTTGCCCGGCGTCAATACGGGATAATACCGCGCCACA
TAGCAGAACTTTAAAAGTGCTCATCATTGGAAAACGTTCTTCGGGGCGAAAACTCTCAAGGATCTTACCG
CTGTTGAGATCCAGTTCGATGTAACCCACTCGTGCACCCAACTGATCTTCAGCATCTTTTACTTTCACCA
GCGTTTCTGGGTGAGCAAAAACAGGAAGGCAAAATGCCGCAAAAAAGGGAATAAGGGCGACACGGAAATG
TTGAATACTCATACTCTTCCTTTTTCAATATTATTGAAGCATTTATCAGGGTTATTGTCTCATGAGCGGA
TACATATTTGAATGTATTTAGAAAAATAAACAAATAGGGGTTCCGCGCACATTTCCCCGAAAAGTGCCAC
CTGACGTCTAAGAAACCATTATTATCATGACATTAACCTATAAAAATAGGCGTATCACGAGGCCCTTTCG
TCTCGCGCGTTTCGGTGATGACGGTGAAAACCTCTGACACATGCAGCTCCCGGAGACGGTCACAGCTTGT
CTGTAAGCGGATGCCGGGAGCAGACAAGCCCGTCAGGGCGCGTCAGCGGGTGTTGGCGGGTGTCGGGGCT
GGCTTAACTATGCGGCATCAGAGCAGATTGTACTGAGAGTGCACCATATGCGGTGTGAAATACCGCACAG
ATGCGTAAGGAGAAAATACCGCATCAGGCGCCATTCGCCATTCAGGCTGCGCAACTGTTGGGAAGGGCGA
TCGGTGCGGGCCTCTTCGCTATTACGCCAGCTGGCGAAAGGGGGATGTGCTGCAAGGCGATTAAGTTGGG
TAACGCCAGGGTTTTCCCAGTCACGACGTT
Features (pLannotate 1.2.2; 18 found; start..end, strand, type, name):
     23..449     +  promoter       MT promoter: Drosophila metallothionein promoter
    467..520     +  sig_peptide    BiP signal sequence: Drosophila BiP signal sequence
    509..1255    +  CDS            Y1680_ARATH (fragment): Experimental evidence at protein level: Swiss-Prot protein existence level 1. From Arabidopsis thaliana (Mouse-ear cress).
   1283..1963    +  CDS            IGHG1 (fragment): IGHG1_HUMAN - Experimental evidence at protein level: Swiss-Prot protein existence level 1. Constant region of immunoglobulin heavy chains. Immunoglobulins, also known as antibodies, are membrane-bound or secreted glycoproteins produced by B lymphocytes. In the recognition phase of humoral immunity, the membrane-bound immunoglobulins serve as receptors which, upon binding of a specific antigen, trigger the clonal expansion and differentiation of B lymphocytes into immunoglobulins- secreting plasma cells. Secreted immunoglobulins mediate the effector phase of humoral immunity, which results in
   1982..2023    +  CDS            V5 tag: epitope tag from simian virus 5
   2123..2257    -  polyA_signal   SV40 poly(A) signal: SV40 polyadenylation signal
   2280..2364    -  CDS            large T antigen (fragment): large T antigen from SV40 (simian virus 40)
   2364..2388    +  misc_feature   MCS (fragment): pUC18/19 multiple cloning site
   2425..2441    -  protein_bind   lac operator: The lac repressor binds to the lac operator to inhibit transcription in E. coli. This inhibition can be relieved by adding lactose or isopropyl-β-D-thiogalactopyranoside (IPTG). lac repressor encoded by lacI
   2449..2479    -  promoter       lac promoter: promoter for the E. coli lac operon
   2494..2515    -  protein_bind   CAP binding site: CAP binding activates transcription in the presence of cAMP. E. coli catabolite activator protein
   2528..2620    -  CDS            lacI (fragment): lac repressor; lacI; The lac repressor binds to the lac operator to inhibit transcription in E. coli. This inhibition can be relieved by adding lactose or isopropyl-β-D-thiogalactopyranoside (IPTG).
   2803..3391    -  rep_origin     ori: high-copy-number ColE1/pMB1/pBR322/pUC origin of replication
   3562..4422    -  CDS            AmpR: β-lactamase; bla; confers resistance to ampicillin, carbenicillin, and related antibiotics
   4423..4527    -  promoter       AmpR promoter: bla
   4622..4657    +  CDS            rop (fragment): Rop protein, which maintains plasmids at low copy number; rop
   4759..4858    +  misc_feature   bom (fragment): basis of mobility region from pBR322
   4864..21      -  CDS            lacZα (fragment) (across the origin): LacZα fragment of β-galactosidase; lacZ fragment
