[The description below was written by a language model from this plasmid's Addgene catalogue record and pLannotate feature annotations shown in this document.]
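Description:
AT1G68400 I10_pECIA2 is an insect-cell expression plasmid built on the pECIA2 backbone. It produces the extracellular domain of the Arabidopsis thaliana leucine-rich repeat receptor kinase AT1G68400 as a secreted, tagged "bait" protein. In bacteria the roughly 5 kb plasmid is maintained at high copy through a ColE1/pUC-type origin and selected with ampicillin via the β-lactamase gene. The remaining backbone annotations (lac promoter/operator, and fragments of lacZα, lacI, rop and bom) are remnants of the cloning vector lineage and play no part in expression.

The expression cassette is driven by the Drosophila metallothionein promoter, which is induced by adding copper sulfate to Drosophila cell cultures. Downstream, a Drosophila BiP signal sequence directs the product into the secretory pathway. It is followed in frame by the AT1G68400 ectodomain fragment, which was inserted by ligation-independent cloning. The backbone supplies the C-terminal fusion partners: a human IgG1 heavy-chain constant region (Fc), a V5 epitope and a hexahistidine tag. The His tag is stated in the catalogue record but is not separately annotated in the feature table. An SV40 polyadenylation signal lies after the coding region, annotated on the opposite strand in the generated feature table.

The Fc portion offers a handle for capture or immobilisation, while the V5 and His tags allow detection and purification. The record designates this construct as the bait partner to be used with the matching prey vector, AT1G68400 I10_pECIA14. It belongs to a collection made to map pairwise interactions between the extracellular domains of Arabidopsis LRR receptor kinases.
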