Addgene plasmid #114985: AT1G68400 I10_pECIA2
Purpose: Bait vector AT1G68400 I10_pECIA2 should be used with prey vector AT1G68400 I10_pECIA14.
Depositing lab: Youssef Belkhadir. Depositing organization: Gregor Mendel Institute of Molecular Plant Biology. Publication: An extracellular network of Arabidopsis leucine-rich repeat receptor kinases. Smakowska-Luzan E, Mott GA, Parys K, Stegmann M, Howton TC, Layeghifard M, Neuhold J, Lehner A, Kong J, Grunwald K, Weinberger N, Satbhai SB, Mayer D, Busch W, Madalinski M, Stolt-Bergner P, Provart NJ, Mukhtar MS, Zipfel C, Desveaux D, Guttman DS, Belkhadir Y. Nature. 2018 Jan 18;553(7688):342-346. doi: 10.1038/nature25184. Epub 2018 Jan 10. PubMed 29320478.
Backbone
  Vector backbone: pECIA2
  Backbone manufacturer: Chris Garcia (Addgene plasmid # 47032)
  Vector type: Insect Expression
Growth in bacteria
  Bacterial resistance: Ampicillin, 100 μg/mL
  Growth temperature: 37°C
  Growth strain: DH5alpha
  Copy number: High Copy
Gene/Insert
  Gene/Insert name: AT1G68400
  Species: A. thaliana (mustard weed)
  Entrez Gene: AT1G68400 (a.k.a. AT1G68400, T2E12.5, T2E12_5)
  Promoter: Metallothionein (Copper-Inducible)
  Tag / fusion protein: Fc, V5 and hexahistidine tags (C terminal on backbone)
  Cloning method: Ligation Independent Cloning
Terms and licenses: Academic/Nonprofit Terms; Industry Terms: Not Available to Industry
Depositor comments: Plasmid for secreted expression in Drosophila cell culture by induction via CuSO4. Insert is an extracellular domain of indicated LRR-RK, C-terminally tagged with Fc, V5 and hexahistidine tags. Insert Protein Sequence: KGGSDLNMKLCILLAVVAFVGLSLGSSTDSETLLNFKLTADSTGKLNSWNTTTNPCQWTGVSCNRNRVTRLVLEDINLTGSISSLTSLTSLRVLSLKHNNLSGPIPNLSNLTALKLLFLSNNQFSGNFPTSITSLTRLYRLDLSFNNFSGQIPPDLTDLTHLLTLRLESNRFSGQIPNINLSDLQDFNVSGNNFNGQIPNSLSQFPESVFTQNPSLCGAPLLKCTKLSSDPTKPGRPDEAKASPLNKPETVPSSPTSIHGGDKSNNTSR
How to cite: AT1G68400 I10_pECIA2 was a gift from Youssef Belkhadir (Addgene plasmid # 114985)
