>Addgene plasmid #114985 | AT1G68400 I10_pECIA2 | depositor partial sequence | sequence record 216687 | insert
TAAAGGATCTTCTCAGTGCACTAAGGGGGGATCCGATCTCAATATGAAGTTATGCATATTACTGGCCGTC
GTGGCCTTTGTTGGCCTCTCGCTCGGGTCAAGTACCGATTCAGAAACTCTCTTGAACTTCAAACTCACCG
CAGATTCCACCGGAAAACTAAACTCATGGAACACAACAACAAACCCATGCCAATGGACCGGAGTCTCCTG
CAACCGCAACAGAGTCACACGACTCGTACTCGAAGACATCAATCTCACCGGGTCAATCTCATCACTAACC
TCACTCACATCACTCAGAGTTCTCAGTCTGAAACATAACAATCTCTCTGGTCCAATCCCAAACCTCTCGA
ACCTCACAGCTTTAAAGCTTCTCTTTTTATCAAACAACCAATTCTCCGGTAACTTCCCCACTTCAATCAC
TTCACTCACTCGTCTCTACCGTCTTGATCTCTCTTTCAACAACTTCTCCGGCCAGATTCCACCGGATTTA
ACCGATTTAACCCATCTCCTCACTCTCCGGTTAGAATCAAACCGGTTCTCCGGTCAAATACCGAACATCA
ACCTCTCCGATTTACAAGACTTCAACGTCTCCGGTAACAACTTTAACGGTCAGATACCAAATTCATTGTC
TCAATTCCCTGAATCAGTCTTTACACAAAACCCATCTCTCTGTGGAGCTCCATTGCTGAAATGCACGAAA
CTCTCTAGTGACCCGACTAAACCGGGTCGACCCGATGAAGCAAAGGCTTCTCCTTTAAACAAGCCGGAAA
CTGTACCTTCATCTCCAACTTCAATTCACGGCGGCGACAAAAGCAACAACACATCAAGACTGGAGGTGCT
GTTCCAGGGACCAGGGAGCGACAAAACTCACACATGCCCACCGTGCCCAGCACCTGAACTCCTGGGGGGA
CCGTCAGTCTTCCTCTTCCCCCCAAAACCCAAGGACACCCTCATGATCTCCCGGGACCCCTGAAGGTCAC
ATGCGTGGTGGTGGACGTGAGCCACGAGACCCTGAGGTCAAGTTCAACTGTACGTGACGGCGTGAGTGCA
TATGCCAAGACAAGCCGCGGGAGGAGCAGTACAACAGCACGTACCGGTGGTGTCAGGCGTTCCCTCCACC
CGG
